Addgene plasmid #21925: p3x-FLAG-hnRNPH1
Depositing lab: Mariano Garcia-Blanco. Depositing organization: Duke University. Publication: hnRNP H and hnRNP F complex with Fox2 to silence fibroblast growth factor receptor 2 exon IIIc. Mauger DM, Lin C, Garcia-Blanco MA. Mol Cell Biol. 2008 Sep . 28(17):5403-19. 10.1128/MCB.00739-08 PubMed 18573884.
Backbone
  Vector backbone: p3xFLAG-CMV7.1
  Backbone manufacturer: Invitrogen
  Backbone size w/o insert (bp): 4700
  Vector type: Mammalian Expression
Growth in bacteria
  Bacterial resistance: Ampicillin, 100 μg/mL
  Growth temperature: 37°C
  Growth strain: DH5alpha
  Copy number: Low Copy
Gene/Insert
  Gene/Insert name: hnRNP H1 (alt name: hnRNP H)
  Species: H. sapiens (human)
  Insert size (bp): 1353
  GenBank ID: NP_005511
  Entrez Gene: HNRNPH1 (a.k.a. HNRPH, HNRPH1, NEDCDS, hnRNPH)
  Tag / fusion protein: 3 Flags (N terminal on backbone)
  Cloning method: Restriction Enzyme; 5′ cloning site NotI (not destroyed); 3′ cloning site BamHI (not destroyed)
  Sequencing primers: 5′ T7
Terms and licenses: Academic/Nonprofit Terms; Industry Terms: Not Available to Industry
Depositor comments: Note that the 3' end of this insert is extremely difficult to sequence for unknown reasons.
How to cite: p3x-FLAG-hnRNPH1 was a gift from Mariano Garcia-Blanco (Addgene plasmid # 21925)
