[The description below was written by a language model from this plasmid's Addgene catalogue record and pLannotate feature annotations shown in this document.]
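Description:
p3x-FLAG-hnRNPH1 is a mammalian expression plasmid built on the p3xFLAG-CMV7.1 backbone that produces human hnRNP H1 (HNRNPH1) with three tandem FLAG epitopes at its N terminus. The roughly 1.35 kb coding sequence was placed between NotI and BamHI sites, both retained, immediately downstream of the backbone-encoded 3xFLAG tag, which also carries an enterokinase cleavage site. Transcription is driven by the human cytomegalovirus immediate early enhancer and promoter and terminated by the human growth hormone polyadenylation signal. In bacteria the plasmid is selected with ampicillin and replicates from a ColE1/pUC-type origin, although the catalogue entry lists it as low copy. An f1 origin, lacZα and lac promoter/operator remnants, and a T7 promoter are also annotated.

The sequenced plasmid differs somewhat from the catalogue description. The full sequencing result is about 7.6 kb, larger than the stated 4.7 kb backbone plus insert. It contains an SV40 early promoter driving neo, followed by ble and a str fragment (apparently the Tn5 resistance region) and an SV40 polyadenylation signal. That cassette would allow G418 selection of stable mammalian lines, though the catalogue does not mention it. In the full record the β-lactamase gene is annotated only as several fragments. A second, partial assembly of about 7.0 kb shows the same expression and neo cassettes, a more contiguous AmpR annotation and a truncated origin. The depositor notes that the 3′ end of the insert is very difficult to sequence.

hnRNP H1 is a heterogeneous nuclear ribonucleoprotein that regulates alternative pre-mRNA splicing. The associated study examined how hnRNP H and hnRNP F cooperate with Fox2 to silence FGFR2 exon IIIc. This suggests use for overexpressing the tagged protein in cultured cells, with detection or immunoprecipitation via FLAG.
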