Features (pLannotate 1.2.2; 25 found; start..end, strand, type, name):
      4..158     -  CDS            lacZα (fragment): LacZα fragment of β-galactosidase; lacZ fragment
    318..697     +  enhancer       CMV enhancer: human cytomegalovirus immediate early enhancer
    699..898     +  promoter       CMV promoter: human cytomegalovirus (CMV) immediate early promoter
    931..996     +  CDS            3xFLAG: three tandem FLAG® epitope tags, followed by an enterokinase cleavage site
   1009..2355    +  CDS            HNRNPH1: HNRH1_HUMAN - Also known as HNRPH, HNRPH1. Experimental evidence at protein level: Swiss-Prot protein existence level 1. This protein is a component of the heterogeneous nuclear ribonucleoprotein (hnRNP) complexes which provide the substrate for the processing events that pre-mRNAs undergo before becoming functional, translatable mRNAs in the cytoplasm. Mediates pre-mRNA alternative splicing regulation. Inhibits, together with CUGBP1, insulin receptor (IR) pre-mRNA exon 11 inclusion in myoblast. Binds to the IR RNA. Binds poly(RG). From Homo sapiens (Human).
   2366..2988    +  polyA_signal   hGH poly(A) signal: human growth hormone polyadenylation signal
   3030..3327    +  promoter       SV40 promoter: SV40 enhancer and early promoter
   3381..4172    +  CDS            neo: KKA2_KLEPN - Also known as kan, nptII. Experimental evidence at protein level: Swiss-Prot protein existence level 1. Resistance to kanamycin, neomycin, paromomycin, ribostamycin, butirosin and gentamicin B. From Klebsiella pneumoniae.
   4196..4573    +  CDS            ble: BLE_KLEPN - Experimental evidence at protein level: Swiss-Prot protein existence level 1. Binding protein with a strong affinity to the bleomycin family of antibiotics. Binds to CL990; an antimitotic-antibiotic compound. From Klebsiella pneumoniae.
   4615..4674    +  CDS            str (fragment): STR_KLEPN - Protein inferred from homology: Swiss-Prot protein existence level 3. The aminoglycoside phosphotransferases achieve inactivation of their antibiotic substrates by phosphorylation. From Klebsiella pneumoniae.
   4697..4720    -  rep_origin     CloDF13 ori (fragment): Plasmids containing the CloDF13 (CDF) origin of replication can be propagated in E. coli cells that contain additional plasmids with compatible origins.
   4721..4804    +  CDS            large T antigen (fragment): large T antigen from SV40 (simian virus 40)
   4827..4961    +  polyA_signal   SV40 poly(A) signal: SV40 polyadenylation signal
   4967..4985    -  promoter       T7 promoter: promoter for bacteriophage T7 RNA polymerase
   5023..5039    -  protein_bind   lac operator: The lac repressor binds to the lac operator to inhibit transcription in E. coli. This inhibition can be relieved by adding lactose or isopropyl-β-D-thiogalactopyranoside (IPTG). lac repressor encoded by lacI
   5047..5077    -  promoter       lac promoter: promoter for the E. coli lac operon
   5092..5113    -  protein_bind   CAP binding site: CAP binding activates transcription in the presence of cAMP. E. coli catabolite activator protein
   5126..5159    -  CDS            lacI (fragment): lac repressor; lacI; The lac repressor binds to the lac operator to inhibit transcription in E. coli. This inhibition can be relieved by adding lactose or isopropyl-β-D-thiogalactopyranoside (IPTG).
   5162..5273    -  CDS            bla(M) (fragment): β-lactamase lacking the signal sequence; bla(M); allows cytosolic expression of β-lactamase
   5402..5990    -  rep_origin     ori: high-copy-number ColE1/pMB1/pBR322/pUC origin of replication
   6162..6752    -  CDS            bla(M) (fragment): β-lactamase lacking the signal sequence; bla(M); allows cytosolic expression of β-lactamase
   6745..6833    -  rep_origin     RSF ori (fragment): Plasmids containing the RSF 1030 origin of replication can be propagated in E. coli cells that contain additional plasmids with compatible origins.
   6882..7021    -  CDS            AmpR (fragment): β-lactamase; bla; confers resistance to ampicillin, carbenicillin, and related antibiotics
   7022..7126    -  promoter       AmpR promoter: bla
   7153..7581    +  rep_origin     f1 ori (sequence partly withheld): f1 bacteriophage origin of replication; arrow indicates direction of (+) strand synthesis
>Addgene plasmid #21925 | p3x-FLAG-hnRNPH1 | addgene full sequence | sequence record 326140 | Addgene NGS Result
CCATTCGCCATTCAGGCTGCGCAACTGTTGGGAAGGGCGATCGGTGCGGGCCTCTTCGCTATTACGCCAG
CTGGCGAAAGGGGGATGTGCTGCAAGGCGATTAAGTTGGGTAACGCCAGGGTTTTCCCAGTCACGACGTT
GTAAAACGACGGCCAGTGCCAAGCTGATCTATACATTGAATCAATATTGGCAATTAGCCATATTAGTCAT
TGGTTATATAGCATAAATCAATATTGGCTATTGGCCATTGCATACGTTGTATCTATATCATAATATGTAC
ATTTATATTGGCTCATGTCCAATATGACCGCCATGTTGACATTGATTATTGACTAGTTATTAATAGTAAT
CAATTACGGGGTCATTAGTTCATAGCCCATATATGGAGTTCCGCGTTACATAACTTACGGTAAATGGCCC
GCCTGGCTGACCGCCCAACGACCCCCGCCCATTGACGTCAATAATGACGTATGTTCCCATAGTAACGCCA
ATAGGGACTTTCCATTGACGTCAATGGGTGGAGTATTTACGGTAAACTGCCCACTTGGCAGTACATCAAG
TGTATCATATGCCAAGTCCGCCCCCTATTGACGTCAATGACGGTAAATGGCCCGCCTGGCATTATGCCCA
GTACATGACCTTACGGGACTTTCCTACTTGGCAGTACATCTACGTATTAGTCATCGCTATTACCATGGTG
ATGCGGTTTTGGCAGTACACCAATGGGCGTGGATAGCGGTTTGACTCACGGGGATTTCCAAGTCTCCACC
CCATTGACGTCAATGGGAGTTTGTTTTGGCACCAAAATCAACGGGACTTTCCAAAATGTCGTAATAACCC
CGCCCCGTTGACGCAAATGGGCGGTAGGCGTGTACGGTGGGAGGTCTATATAAGCAGAGCTCGTTTAGTG
AACCGTCAGAATTAACCATGGACTACAAAGACCATGACGGTGATTATAAAGATCATGACATCGATTACAA
GGATGACGATGACAAGCTTGCGGCCGCGATGATGTTGGGCACGGAAGGTGGAGAGGGATTCGTGGTGAAG
GTCCGGGGCTTGCCCTGGTCTTGCTCGGCCGATGAAGTGCAGAGGTTTTTTTCTGACTGCAAAATTCAAA
ATGGGGCTCAAGGTATTCGTTTCATCTACACCAGAGAAGGCAGACCAAGTGGCGAGGCTTTTGTTGAACT
TGAATCAGAAGATGAAGTCAAATTGGCCCTGAAAAAAGACAGAGAAACTATGGGACACAGATATGTTGAA
GTATTCAAGTCAAACAACGTTGAAATGGATTGGGTGTTGAAGCATACTGGTCCAAATAGTCCTGACACGG
CCAATGATGGCTTTGTACGGCTTAGAGGACTTCCCTTTGGATGTAGCAAGGAAGAAATTGTTCAGTTCTT
CTCAGGGTTGGAAATCGTGCCAAATGGGATAACATTGCCGGTGGACTTCCAGGGGAGGAGTACGGGGGAG
GCCTTCGTGCAGTTTGCTTCACAGGAAATAGCTGAAAAGGCTCTAAAGAAACACAAGGAAAGAATAGGGC
ACAGGTATATTGAAATCTTTAAGAGCAGTAGAGCTGAAGTTAGAACTCATTATGATCCACCACGAAAGCT
TATGGCCATGCAGCGGCCAGGTCCTTATGACAGACCTGGGGCTGGTAGAGGGTATAACAGCATTGGCAGA
GGAGCTGGCTTTGAGAGGATGAGGCGTGGTGCTTATGGTGGAGGCTATGGAGGCTATGATGATTACAATG
GCTATAATGATGGCTATGGATTTGGGTCAGATAGATTTGGAAGAGACCTCAATTACTGTTTTTCAGGAAT
GTCTGATCACAGATACGGGGATGGTGGCTCTACTTTCCAGAGCACAACAGGACACTGTGTACACATGCGG
GGATTACCTTACAGAGCTACTGAGAATGACATTTATAATTTTTTTTCACCGCTCAACCCTGTGAGAGTAC
ACATTGAAATTGGTCCTGATGGCAGAGTAACTGGTGAAGCAGATGTCGAGTTCGCAACTCATGAAGATGC
TGTGGCAGCTATGTCAAAAGACAAAGCAAATATGCAACACAGATATGTAGAACTCTTCTTGAATTCTACA
GCAGGAGCAAGCGGTGGTGCTTACGAACACAGATATGTAGAACTCTTCTTGAATTCTACAGCAGGAGCAA
GCGGTGGTGCTTATGGTAGCCAAATGATGGGAGGCATGGGCTTGTCAAACCAGTCCAGCTACGGGGGCCC
AGCCAGCCAGCAGCTGAGTGGGGGTTACGGAGGCGGCTACGGTGGCCAGAGCAGCATGAGTGGATACGAC
CAAGTTTTACAGGAAAACTCCAGTGATTTTCAATCAAACATTGCATAGGGATCCCGGGTGGCATCCCTGT
GACCCCTCCCCAGTGCCTCTCCTGGCCCTGGAAGTTGCCACTCCAGTGCCCACCAGCCTTGTCCTAATAA
AATTAAGTTGCATCATTTTGTCTGACTAGGTGTCCTTCTATAATATTATGGGGTGGAGGGGGGTGGTATG
GAGCAAGGGGCAAGTTGGGAAGACAACCTGTAGGGCCTGCGGGGTCTATTGGGAACCAAGCTGGAGTGCA
GTGGCACAATCTTGGCTCACTGCAATCTCCGCCTCCTGGGTTCAAGCGATTCTCCTGCCTCAGCCTCCCG
AGTTGTTGGGATTCCAGGCATGCATGACCAGGCTCAGCTAATTTTTGTTTTTTTGGTAGAGACGGGGTTT
CACCATATTGGCCAGGCTGGTCTCCAACTCCTAATCTCAGGTGATCTACCCACCTTGGCCTCCCAAATTG
CTGGGATTACAGGCGTGAACCACTGCTCCCTTCCCTGTCCTTCTGATTTTAAAATAACTATACCAGCAGG
AGGACGTCCAGACACAGCATAGGCTACCTGGCCATGCCCAACCGGTGGGACATTTGAGTTGCTTGCTTGG
CACTGTCCTCTCATGCGTTGGGTCCACTCAGTAGATGCCTGTTGAATTGGGTACGCGGCCAGCTTGGCTG
TGGAATGTGTGTCAGTTAGGGTGTGGAAAGTCCCCAGGCTCCCCAGCAGGCAGAAGTATGCAAAGCATGC
ATCTCAATTAGTCAGCAACCAGGTGTGGAAAGTCCCCAGGCTCCCCAGCAGGCAGAAGTATGCAAAGCAT
GCATCTCAATTAGTCAGCAACCATAGTCCCGCCCCTAACTCCGCCCATCCCGCCCCTAACTCCGCCCAGT
TCCGCCCATTCTCCGCCCCATGGCTGACTAATTTTTTTTATTTATGCAGAGGCCGAGGCCGCCTCGGCCT
CTGAGCTATTCCAGAAGTAGTGAGGAGGCTTTTTTGGAGGAATTGATCAGCTTGGGATCTGATCAAGAGA
CAGGATGAGGATCGTTTCGCATGATTGAACAAGATGGATTGCACGCAGGTTCTCCGGCCGCTTGGGTGGA
GAGGCTATTCGGCTATGACTGGGCACAACAGACAATCGGCTGCTCTGATGCCGCCGTGTTCCGGCTGTCA
GCGCAGGGGCGCCCGGTTCTTTTTGTCAAGACCGACCTGTCCGGTGCCCTGAATGAACTGCAGGACGAGG
CAGCGCGGCTATCGTGGCTGGCCACGACGGGCGTTCCTTGCGCAGCTGTGCTCGACGTTGTCACTGAAGC
GGGAAGGGACTGGCTGCTATTGGGCGAAGTGCCGGGGCAGGATCTCCTGTCATCTCACCTTGCTCCTGCC
GAGAAAGTATCCATCATGGCTGATGCAATGCGGCGGCTGCATACGCTTGATCCGGCTACCTGCCCATTCG
ACCACCAAGCGAAACATCGCATCGAGCGAGCACGTACTCGGATGGAAGCCGGTCTTGTCGATCAGGATGA
TCTGGACGAAGAGCATCAGGGGCTCGCGCCAGCCGAACTGTTCGCCAGGCTCAAGGCGCGCATGCCCGAC
GGCGAGGATCTCGTCGTGACCCATGGCGATGCCTGCTTGCCGAATATCATGGTGGAAAATGGCCGCTTTT
CTGGATTCATCGACTGTGGCCGGCTGGGTGTGGCGGACCGCTATCAGGACATAGCGTTGGCTACCCGTGA
TATTGCTGAAGAGCTTGGCGGCGAATGGGCTGACCGCTTCCTCGTGCTTTACGGTATCGCCGCTCCCGAT
TCGCAGCGCATCGCCTTCTATCGCCTTCTTGACGAGTTCTTCTGAGCGGGACTCTGGGGTTCGAAATGAC
CGACCAAGCGACGCCCAACCTGCCATCACGAGATTTCGATTCCACCGCCGCCTTCTATGAAAGGTTGGGC
TTCGGAATCGTTTTCCGGGACGCCGGCTGGATGATCCTCCAGCGCGGGGATCTCATGCTGGAGTTCTTCG
CCCACCCCGGGCTCGATCCCCTCGCGAGTTGGTTCAGCTGCTGCCTGAGGCTGGACGACCTCGCGGAGTT
CTACCGGCAGTGCAAATCCGTCGGCATCCAGGAAACCAGCAGCGGCTATCCGCGCATCCATGCCCCCGAA
CTGCAGGAGTGGGGAGGCACGATGGCCGCTTTGGTCGACCCGGACGGGACGCTCCTGCGCCTGATACAGA
ACGAATTGCTTGCAGGCATCTCATGAGTGTGTCTTCCCGTTTTCCGCCTGAGGTCACTGCGTGGATGGAG
CGCTGGCGCCTGCTGCGCGACGGCGAGCTGCTCACCACCCACTCGCCAAGCTGGAACCGTAAAAAGGCCG
CGTTGCTGGCGTTTTTCCATAGGCTCCGCCGATCATAATCAGCCATACCACATTTGTAGAGGTTTTACTT
GCTTTAAAAAACCTCCCACACCTCCCCCTGAACCTGAAACATAAAATGAATGCAATTGTTGTTGTTAACT
TGTTTATTGCAGCTTATAATGGTTACAAATAAAGCAATAGCATCACAAATTTCACAAATAAAGCATTTTT
TTCACTGCATTCTAGTTGTGGTTTGTCCAAACTCATCAATGTATCTTATCATGTCTGGATCAATTCCCTA
TAGTGAGTCGTATTAAATTCGTAATCATGTCATAGCTGTTTCCTGTGTGAAATTGTTATCCGCTCACAAT
TCCACACAACATACGAGCCGGAAGCATAAAGTGTAAAGCCTGGGGTGCCTAATGAGTGAGCTAACTCACA
TTAATTGCGTTGCGCTCACTGCCCGCTTTCCAGTCGGGAAACCTGTCGTSYCATGGTTATGGCAGCACTG
CATAATTCTCTTACTGTCATGCCATCCGTAAGATGCTTTTCTGTGACTGGTGAGTACTCAACCAAGTCAT
TCTGAGAATAGTGTATGCGGCGAGCGGTATCAGCTCACTCAAAGGCGGTAATACGGTTATCCACAGAATC
AGGGGATAACGCAGGAAAGAACATGTGAGCAAAAGGCCAGCAAAAGGCCAGGAACCGTAAAAAGGCCGCG
TTGCTGGCGTTTTTCCATAGGCTCCGCCCCCCTGACGAGCATCACAAAAATCGACGCTCAAGTCAGAGGT
GGCGAAACCCGACAGGACTATAAAGATACCAGGCGTTTCCCCCTGGAAGCTCCCTCGTGCGCTCTCCTGT
TCCGACCCTGCCGCTTACCGGATACCTGTCCGCCTTTCTCCCTTCGGGAAGCGTGGCGCTTTCTCATAGC
TCACGCTGTAGGTATCTCAGTTCGGTGTAGGTCGTTCGCTCCAAGCTGGGCTGTGTGCACGAACCCCCCG
TTCAGCCCGACCGCTGCGCCTTATCCGGTAACTATCGTCTTGAGTCCAACCCGGTAAGACACGACTTATC
GCCACTGGCAGCAGCCACTGGTAACAGGATTAGCAGAGCGAGGTATGTAGGCGGTGCTACAGAGTTCTTG
AAGTGGTGGCCTAACTACGGCTACACTAGAAGAACAGTATTTGGTATCTGCGCTCTGCTGAAGCCAGTTA
CCTTCGGAAAAAGAGTTGGTAGCTCTTGATCCGGCAAACAAACCACCGCTGGTAGCGGTGGTTTTTTTGT
TTGCAAGCAGCAGATTACGCGCAGAAAAAAAGGATCTCAAGAAGATCCTTTGATCTTTTCTACGGGGTCT
GACGCTCAGTGGAACGAAAACTCACGTTAAGGGATTTTGGTCATGAGATTATCAAAAAGGATCTTCACCT
AGATCCTTTTAAATTAAAAATGAAGTTTTAAATCAATCTAAAGTATATATGAGTAAACTTGGTCTGACAG
TTACCAATGCTTAATCAGTGAGGCACCTATCTCAGCGATCTGTCTATTTCGTTCATCCATAGTTGCCTGA
CTCCCCGTCGTGTAGATAACTACGATACGGGAGGGCTTACCATCTGGCCCCAGTGCTGCAATGATACCGC
GAGACCCACGCTCACCGGCTCCAGATTTATCAGCAATAAACCAGCCAGCCGGAAGGGCCGAGCGCAGAAG
TGGTCCTGCAACTTTATCCGCCTCCATCCAGTCTATTAATTGTTGCCGGGAAGCTAGAGTAAGTAGTTCG
CCAGTTAATAGTTTGCGCAACGTTGTTGCCATTGCTACAGGCATCGTGGTGTCACGCTCGTCGTTTGGTA
TGGCTTCATTCAGCTCCGGTTCCCAACGATCAAGGCGAGTTACATGATCCCCCATGTTGTGCAAAAAAGC
GGTTAGCTCCTTCGGTCCTCCGATCGTTGTCAGAAGTAAGTTGGCCGCAGTGTTATCACTCATGGTTATG
GCAGCACTGCATAATTCTCTTACTGTCATGCCATCCGTAAGATGCTTTTCTGTGACTGGTGAGTACTCAA
CCAAGTCATTCTGAGAATAGTGTATGCGGCGAGCGGTATCAGCTCACTCAAAGGCGGTAATACGGTTATC
CACAGAATCAGGGGATAACGCAGGAAAGAACATGTGAGCAAAAGGCCAGCAAAAGGCCAGGAACCGTAAA
AAGGCCGCGTTGCTGGCGTTYAGTTCGATGTAACCCACTCGTGCACCCAACTGATCTTCAGCATCTTTTA
CTTTCACCAGCGTTTCTGGGTGAGCAAAAACAGGAAGGCAAAATGCCGCAAAAAAGGGAATAAGGGCGAC
ACGGAAATGTTGAATACTCATACTCTTCCTTTTTCAATATTATTGAAGCATTTATCAGGGTTATTGTCTC
ATGAGCGGATACATATTTGAATGTATTTAGAAAAATAAACAAATAGGGGTTCCGCGCACATTTCCCCGAA
AAGTGCCACCTG
[124 nt withheld, positions 7153-7276]
C
[91 nt withheld, positions 7278-7368]
A
[49 nt withheld, positions 7370-7418]
CCTTTGACGTTGGAGTCCACGTTCTTT
[37 nt withheld, positions 7446-7482]
ACCCTATCTCGGTCTATTCTTTTGATTTATAAGGGATTTTGCCGATTTCGGCCTATTGGTTAAAAAATGA
GCTGATTTAACAAAAATTTAACGCGAATTTTAACAAAATATTAACGCTTACAATTT
