Features (pLannotate 1.2.2; 23 found; start..end, strand, type, name):
      2..67      -  CDS            CHRM3 (fragment): ACM3_HUMAN - Experimental evidence at protein level: Swiss-Prot protein existence level 1. The muscarinic acetylcholine receptor mediates various cellular responses, including inhibition of adenylate cyclase, breakdown of phosphoinositides and modulation of potassium channels through the action of G proteins. Primary transducing effect is Pi turnover. From Homo sapiens (Human).
     59..815     -  CDS            AmpR (fragment): β-lactamase; bla; confers resistance to ampicillin, carbenicillin, and related antibiotics
    816..920     -  promoter       AmpR promoter: bla
    947..1375    +  rep_origin     f1 ori (sequence partly withheld): f1 bacteriophage origin of replication; arrow indicates direction of (+) strand synthesis
   1406..1560    -  CDS            lacZα (fragment): LacZα fragment of β-galactosidase; lacZ fragment
   1720..2099    +  enhancer       CMV enhancer: human cytomegalovirus immediate early enhancer
   2101..2300    +  promoter       CMV promoter: human cytomegalovirus (CMV) immediate early promoter
   2333..2398    +  CDS            3xFLAG: three tandem FLAG® epitope tags, followed by an enterokinase cleavage site
   2411..3757    +  CDS            HNRNPH1: HNRH1_HUMAN - Also known as HNRPH, HNRPH1. Experimental evidence at protein level: Swiss-Prot protein existence level 1. This protein is a component of the heterogeneous nuclear ribonucleoprotein (hnRNP) complexes which provide the substrate for the processing events that pre-mRNAs undergo before becoming functional, translatable mRNAs in the cytoplasm. Mediates pre-mRNA alternative splicing regulation. Inhibits, together with CUGBP1, insulin receptor (IR) pre-mRNA exon 11 inclusion in myoblast. Binds to the IR RNA. Binds poly(RG). From Homo sapiens (Human).
   3768..4390    +  polyA_signal   hGH poly(A) signal: human growth hormone polyadenylation signal
   4432..4729    +  promoter       SV40 promoter: SV40 enhancer and early promoter
   4783..5574    +  CDS            neo: KKA2_KLEPN - Also known as kan, nptII. Experimental evidence at protein level: Swiss-Prot protein existence level 1. Resistance to kanamycin, neomycin, paromomycin, ribostamycin, butirosin and gentamicin B. From Klebsiella pneumoniae.
   5598..5975    +  CDS            ble: BLE_KLEPN - Experimental evidence at protein level: Swiss-Prot protein existence level 1. Binding protein with a strong affinity to the bleomycin family of antibiotics. Binds to CL990; an antimitotic-antibiotic compound. From Klebsiella pneumoniae.
   6017..6076    +  CDS            str (fragment): STR_KLEPN - Protein inferred from homology: Swiss-Prot protein existence level 3. The aminoglycoside phosphotransferases achieve inactivation of their antibiotic substrates by phosphorylation. From Klebsiella pneumoniae.
   6099..6122    -  rep_origin     CloDF13 ori (fragment): Plasmids containing the CloDF13 (CDF) origin of replication can be propagated in E. coli cells that contain additional plasmids with compatible origins.
   6123..6206    +  CDS            large T antigen (fragment): large T antigen from SV40 (simian virus 40)
   6229..6363    +  polyA_signal   SV40 poly(A) signal: SV40 polyadenylation signal
   6369..6387    -  promoter       T7 promoter: promoter for bacteriophage T7 RNA polymerase
   6425..6441    -  protein_bind   lac operator: The lac repressor binds to the lac operator to inhibit transcription in E. coli. This inhibition can be relieved by adding lactose or isopropyl-β-D-thiogalactopyranoside (IPTG). lac repressor encoded by lacI
   6449..6479    -  promoter       lac promoter: promoter for the E. coli lac operon
   6494..6515    -  protein_bind   CAP binding site: CAP binding activates transcription in the presence of cAMP. E. coli catabolite activator protein
   6528..6620    -  CDS            lacI (fragment): lac repressor; lacI; The lac repressor binds to the lac operator to inhibit transcription in E. coli. This inhibition can be relieved by adding lactose or isopropyl-β-D-thiogalactopyranoside (IPTG).
   6803..7029    -  rep_origin     ori (fragment): high-copy-number ColE1/pMB1/pBR322/pUC origin of replication
>Addgene plasmid #21925 | p3x-FLAG-hnRNPH1 | addgene full sequence | sequence record 337757 | Addgene Partial NGS Result
GTTTCCAGCTCTTGGTTGTGAACCAGAAGTGGCAGCGGCCATACTTCCTCCTGTTGGAGCTTACCATCTG
GCCCCAGTGCTGCAATGATACCGCGAGACCCACGCTCACCGGCTCCAGATTTATCAGCAATAAACCAGCC
AGCCGGAAGGGCCGAGCGCAGAAGTGGTCCTGCAACTTTATCCGCCTCCATCCAGTCTATTAATTGTTGC
CGGGAAGCTAGAGTAAGTAGTTCGCCAGTTAATAGTTTGCGCAACGTTGTTGCCATTGCTACAGGCATCG
TGGTGTCACGCTCGTCGTTTGGTATGGCTTCATTCAGCTCCGGTTCCCAACGATCAAGGCGAGTTACATG
ATCCCCCATGTTGTGCAAAAAAGCGGTTAGCTCCTTCGGTCCTCCGATCGTTGTCAGAAGTAAGTTGGCC
GCAGTGTTATCACTCATGGTTATGGCAGCACTGCATAATTCTCTTACTGTCATGCCATCCGTAAGATGCT
TTTCTGTGACTGGTGAGTACTCAACCAAGTCATTCTGAGAATAGTGTATGCGGCGACCGAGTTGCTCTTG
CCCGGCGTCAATACGGGATAATACCGCGCCACATAGCAGAACTTTAAAAGTGCTCATCATTGGAAAACGT
TCTTCGGGGCGAAAACTCTCAAGGATCTTACCGCTGTTGAGATCCAGTTCGATGTAACCCACTCGTGCAC
CCAACTGATCTTCAGCATCTTTTACTTTCACCAGCGTTTCTGGGTGAGCAAAAACAGGAAGGCAAAATGC
CGCAAAAAAGGGAATAAGGGCGACACGGAAATGTTGAATACTCATACTCTTCCTTTTTCAATATTATTGA
AGCATTTATCAGGGTTATTGTCTCATGAGCGGATACATATTTGAATGTATTTAGAAAAATAAACAAATAG
GGGTTCCGCGCACATTTCCCCGAAAAGTGCCACCTG
[124 nt withheld, positions 947-1070]
C
[91 nt withheld, positions 1072-1162]
A
[49 nt withheld, positions 1164-1212]
CCTTTGACGTTGGAGTCCACGTTCTTT
[37 nt withheld, positions 1240-1276]
ACCCTATCTCGGTCTATTCTTTTGATTTATAAGGGATTTTGCCGATTTCGGCCTATTGGTTAAAAAATGA
GCTGATTTAACAAAAATTTAACGCGAATTTTAACAAAATATTAACGCTTACAATTTCCATTCGCCATTCA
GGCTGCGCAACTGTTGGGAAGGGCGATCGGTGCGGGCCTCTTCGCTATTACGCCAGCTGGCGAAAGGGGG
ATGTGCTGCAAGGCGATTAAGTTGGGTAACGCCAGGGTTTTCCCAGTCACGACGTTGTAAAACGACGGCC
AGTGCCAAGCTGATCTATACATTGAATCAATATTGGCAATTAGCCATATTAGTCATTGGTTATATAGCAT
AAATCAATATTGGCTATTGGCCATTGCATACGTTGTATCTATATCATAATATGTACATTTATATTGGCTC
ATGTCCAATATGACCGCCATGTTGACATTGATTATTGACTAGTTATTAATAGTAATCAATTACGGGGTCA
TTAGTTCATAGCCCATATATGGAGTTCCGCGTTACATAACTTACGGTAAATGGCCCGCCTGGCTGACCGC
CCAACGACCCCCGCCCATTGACGTCAATAATGACGTATGTTCCCATAGTAACGCCAATAGGGACTTTCCA
TTGACGTCAATGGGTGGAGTATTTACGGTAAACTGCCCACTTGGCAGTACATCAAGTGTATCATATGCCA
AGTCCGCCCCCTATTGACGTCAATGACGGTAAATGGCCCGCCTGGCATTATGCCCAGTACATGACCTTAC
GGGACTTTCCTACTTGGCAGTACATCTACGTATTAGTCATCGCTATTACCATGGTGATGCGGTTTTGGCA
GTACACCAATGGGCGTGGATAGCGGTTTGACTCACGGGGATTTCCAAGTCTCCACCCCATTGACGTCAAT
GGGAGTTTGTTTTGGCACCAAAATCAACGGGACTTTCCAAAATGTCGTAATAACCCCGCCCCGTTGACGC
AAATGGGCGGTAGGCGTGTACGGTGGGAGGTCTATATAAGCAGAGCTCGTTTAGTGAACCGTCAGAATTA
ACCATGGACTACAAAGACCATGACGGTGATTATAAAGATCATGACATCGATTACAAGGATGACGATGACA
AGCTTGCGGCCGCGATGATGTTGGGCACGGAAGGTGGAGAGGGATTCGTGGTGAAGGTCCGGGGCTTGCC
CTGGTCTTGCTCGGCCGATGAAGTGCAGAGGTTTTTTTCTGACTGCAAAATTCAAAATGGGGCTCAAGGT
ATTCGTTTCATCTACACCAGAGAAGGCAGACCAAGTGGCGAGGCTTTTGTTGAACTTGAATCAGAAGATG
AAGTCAAATTGGCCCTGAAAAAAGACAGAGAAACTATGGGACACAGATATGTTGAAGTATTCAAGTCAAA
CAACGTTGAAATGGATTGGGTGTTGAAGCATACTGGTCCAAATAGTCCTGACACGGCCAATGATGGCTTT
GTACGGCTTAGAGGACTTCCCTTTGGATGTAGCAAGGAAGAAATTGTTCAGTTCTTCTCAGGGTTGGAAA
TCGTGCCAAATGGGATAACATTGCCGGTGGACTTCCAGGGGAGGAGTACGGGGGAGGCCTTCGTGCAGTT
TGCTTCACAGGAAATAGCTGAAAAGGCTCTAAAGAAACACAAGGAAAGAATAGGGCACAGGTATATTGAA
ATCTTTAAGAGCAGTAGAGCTGAAGTTAGAACTCATTATGATCCACCACGAAAGCTTATGGCCATGCAGC
GGCCAGGTCCTTATGACAGACCTGGGGCTGGTAGAGGGTATAACAGCATTGGCAGAGGAGCTGGCTTTGA
GAGGATGAGGCGTGGTGCTTATGGTGGAGGCTATGGAGGCTATGATGATTACAATGGCTATAATGATGGC
TATGGATTTGGGTCAGATAGATTTGGAAGAGACCTCAATTACTGTTTTTCAGGAATGTCTGATCACAGAT
ACGGGGATGGTGGCTCTACTTTCCAGAGCACAACAGGACACTGTGTACACATGCGGGGATTACCTTACAG
AGCTACTGAGAATGACATTTATAATTTTTTTTCACCGCTCAACCCTGTGAGAGTACACATTGAAATTGGT
CCTGATGGCAGAGTAACTGGTGAAGCAGATGTCGAGTTCGCAACTCATGAAGATGCTGTGGCAGCTATGT
CAAAAGACAAAGCAAATATGCAACACAGATATGTAGAACTCTTCTTGAATTCTACAGCAGGAGCAAGCGG
TGGTGCTTACGAACACAGATATGTAGAACTCTTCTTGAATTCTACAGCAGGAGCAAGCGGTGGTGCTTAT
GGTAGCCAAATGATGGGAGGCATGGGCTTGTCAAACCAGTCCAGCTACGGGGGCCCAGCCAGCCAGCAGC
TGAGTGGGGGTTACGGAGGCGGCTACGGTGGCCAGAGCAGCATGAGTGGATACGACCAAGTTTTACAGGA
AAACTCCAGTGATTTTCAATCAAACATTGCATAGGGATCCCGGGTGGCATCCCTGTGACCCCTCCCCAGT
GCCTCTCCTGGCCCTGGAAGTTGCCACTCCAGTGCCCACCAGCCTTGTCCTAATAAAATTAAGTTGCATC
ATTTTGTCTGACTAGGTGTCCTTCTATAATATTATGGGGTGGAGGGGGGTGGTATGGAGCAAGGGGCAAG
TTGGGAAGACAACCTGTAGGGCCTGCGGGGTCTATTGGGAACCAAGCTGGAGTGCAGTGGCACAATCTTG
GCTCACTGCAATCTCCGCCTCCTGGGTTCAAGCGATTCTCCTGCCTCAGCCTCCCGAGTTGTTGGGATTC
CAGGCATGCATGACCAGGCTCAGCTAATTTTTGTTTTTTTGGTAGAGACGGGGTTTCACCATATTGGCCA
GGCTGGTCTCCAACTCCTAATCTCAGGTGATCTACCCACCTTGGCCTCCCAAATTGCTGGGATTACAGGC
GTGAACCACTGCTCCCTTCCCTGTCCTTCTGATTTTAAAATAACTATACCAGCAGGAGGACGTCCAGACA
CAGCATAGGCTACCTGGCCATGCCCAACCGGTGGGACATTTGAGTTGCTTGCTTGGCACTGTCCTCTCAT
GCGTTGGGTCCACTCAGTAGATGCCTGTTGAATTGGGTACGCGGCCAGCTTGGCTGTGGAATGTGTGTCA
GTTAGGGTGTGGAAAGTCCCCAGGCTCCCCAGCAGGCAGAAGTATGCAAAGCATGCATCTCAATTAGTCA
GCAACCAGGTGTGGAAAGTCCCCAGGCTCCCCAGCAGGCAGAAGTATGCAAAGCATGCATCTCAATTAGT
CAGCAACCATAGTCCCGCCCCTAACTCCGCCCATCCCGCCCCTAACTCCGCCCAGTTCCGCCCATTCTCC
GCCCCATGGCTGACTAATTTTTTTTATTTATGCAGAGGCCGAGGCCGCCTCGGCCTCTGAGCTATTCCAG
AAGTAGTGAGGAGGCTTTTTTGGAGGAATTGATCAGCTTGGGATCTGATCAAGAGACAGGATGAGGATCG
TTTCGCATGATTGAACAAGATGGATTGCACGCAGGTTCTCCGGCCGCTTGGGTGGAGAGGCTATTCGGCT
ATGACTGGGCACAACAGACAATCGGCTGCTCTGATGCCGCCGTGTTCCGGCTGTCAGCGCAGGGGCGCCC
GGTTCTTTTTGTCAAGACCGACCTGTCCGGTGCCCTGAATGAACTGCAGGACGAGGCAGCGCGGCTATCG
TGGCTGGCCACGACGGGCGTTCCTTGCGCAGCTGTGCTCGACGTTGTCACTGAAGCGGGAAGGGACTGGC
TGCTATTGGGCGAAGTGCCGGGGCAGGATCTCCTGTCATCTCACCTTGCTCCTGCCGAGAAAGTATCCAT
CATGGCTGATGCAATGCGGCGGCTGCATACGCTTGATCCGGCTACCTGCCCATTCGACCACCAAGCGAAA
CATCGCATCGAGCGAGCACGTACTCGGATGGAAGCCGGTCTTGTCGATCAGGATGATCTGGACGAAGAGC
ATCAGGGGCTCGCGCCAGCCGAACTGTTCGCCAGGCTCAAGGCGCGCATGCCCGACGGCGAGGATCTCGT
CGTGACCCATGGCGATGCCTGCTTGCCGAATATCATGGTGGAAAATGGCCGCTTTTCTGGATTCATCGAC
TGTGGCCGGCTGGGTGTGGCGGACCGCTATCAGGACATAGCGTTGGCTACCCGTGATATTGCTGAAGAGC
TTGGCGGCGAATGGGCTGACCGCTTCCTCGTGCTTTACGGTATCGCCGCTCCCGATTCGCAGCGCATCGC
CTTCTATCGCCTTCTTGACGAGTTCTTCTGAGCGGGACTCTGGGGTTCGAAATGACCGACCAAGCGACGC
CCAACCTGCCATCACGAGATTTCGATTCCACCGCCGCCTTCTATGAAAGGTTGGGCTTCGGAATCGTTTT
CCGGGACGCCGGCTGGATGATCCTCCAGCGCGGGGATCTCATGCTGGAGTTCTTCGCCCACCCCGGGCTC
GATCCCCTCGCGAGTTGGTTCAGCTGCTGCCTGAGGCTGGACGACCTCGCGGAGTTCTACCGGCAGTGCA
AATCCGTCGGCATCCAGGAAACCAGCAGCGGCTATCCGCGCATCCATGCCCCCGAACTGCAGGAGTGGGG
AGGCACGATGGCCGCTTTGGTCGACCCGGACGGGACGCTCCTGCGCCTGATACAGAACGAATTGCTTGCA
GGCATCTCATGAGTGTGTCTTCCCGTTTTCCGCCTGAGGTCACTGCGTGGATGGAGCGCTGGCGCCTGCT
GCGCGACGGCGAGCTGCTCACCACCCACTCGCCAAGCTGGAACCGTAAAAAGGCCGCGTTGCTGGCGTTT
TTCCATAGGCTCCGCCGATCATAATCAGCCATACCACATTTGTAGAGGTTTTACTTGCTTTAAAAAACCT
CCCACACCTCCCCCTGAACCTGAAACATAAAATGAATGCAATTGTTGTTGTTAACTTGTTTATTGCAGCT
TATAATGGTTACAAATAAAGCAATAGCATCACAAATTTCACAAATAAAGCATTTTTTTCACTGCATTCTA
GTTGTGGTTTGTCCAAACTCATCAATGTATCTTATCATGTCTGGATCAATTCCCTATAGTGAGTCGTATT
AAATTCGTAATCATGTCATAGCTGTTTCCTGTGTGAAATTGTTATCCGCTCACAATTCCACACAACATAC
GAGCCGGAAGCATAAAGTGTAAAGCCTGGGGTGCCTAATGAGTGAGCTAACTCACATTAATTGCGTTGCG
CTCACTGCCCGCTTTCCAGTCGGGAAACCTGTCGTGCCAGCTGCATTAATGAATCGGCCAACGCGCGGGG
AGAGGCGGTTTGCGTATTGGGCGCTCTTCCGCTTCCTCGCTCACTGACTCGCTGCGCTCGGTCGTTCGGC
TGCGGCGAGCGGTATCAGCTCACTCAAAGGCGGTAATACGGTTATCCACAGAATCAGGGGATAACGCAGG
AAAGAACATGTGAGCAAAAGGCCAGCAAAAGGCCAGGAACCGTAAAAAGGCCGCGTTGCTGGCGTTTTTC
CATAGGCTCCGCCCCCCTGACGAGCATCACAAAAATCGACGCTCAAGTCAGAGGTGGCGAAACCCGACAG
GACTATAAAGATACCAGGCGTTTCCCCCTGGAAGCTCCCTCGTGCGCTCTCCTGTTCCGACCCTGCCGCT
TACCGGATACCTGTCCGCCTTTCTCCCTTCGGGAAGCGTGGCGCTTTCTCATAGCTCACGCTGTAGGTAT
CTCAGTTCGGTGT
