>Addgene plasmid #21925 | p3x-FLAG-hnRNPH1 | addgene partial sequence | sequence record 27710 | 21925 with CMV-F
GCAGAGCTCGTTTAGTGACCGTCAGAATTAACCATGGACTACAAAGACCATGACGGTGATTATAAAGATC
ATGACATCGATTACAAGGATGACGATGACAAGCTTGCGGCCGCGATGATGTTGGGCACGGAAGGTGGAGA
GGGATTCGTGGTGAAGGTCCGGGGCTTGCCCTGGTCTTGCTCGGCCGATGAAGTGCAGAGGTTTTTTTCT
GACTGCAAAATTCAAAATGGGGCTCAAGGTATTCGTTTCATCTACACCAGAGAAGGCAGACCAAGTGGCG
AGGCTTTTGTTGAACTTGAATCAGAAGATGAAGTCAAATTGGCCCTGAAAAAAGACAGAGAAACTATGGG
ACACAGATATGTTGAAGTATTCAAGTCAAACAACGTTGAAATGGATTGGGTGTTGAAGCATACTGGTCCA
AATAGTCCTGACACGGCCAATGATGGCTTTGTACGGCTTAGAGGACTTCCCTTTGGATGTAGCAAGGAAG
AAATTGTTCAGTTCTTCTCAGGGTTGGAAATCGTGCCAAATGGGATAACATTGCCGGTGGACTTCCAGGG
GAGGAGTACGGGGGAGGCCTTCGTGCAGTTTGCTTCACAGGAAATAGCTGAAAAGGCTCTAAA
